>Addgene plasmid #54261 | mEmerald-Stomatin-C-14 | depositor partial sequence | sequence record 84402 | insert sequence
GACCGTTCAGATCCCGCTAGCGCTACCGGTCGCCACCATGGTGAGCAAGGGCGAGGAGCTGTTCACCGGG
GTGGTGCCCATCCTGGTCGAGCTGGACGGCGACGTAAACGGCCACAAGTTCAGCGTGTCCGGCGAGGGCG
AGGGCGATGCCACCTACGGCAAGCTGACCCTGAAGTTCATCTGCACCACCGGCAAGCTGCCCGTGCCCTG
GCCCACCCTCGTGACCACCTTGACCTACGGCGTGCAGTGCTTCGCCCGCTACCCCGACCACATGAAGCAG
CACGACTTCTTCAAGTCCGCCATGCCCGAAGGCTACGTCCAGGAGCGCACCATCTTCTTCAAGGACGACG
GCAACTACAAGACCCGCGCCGAGGTGAAGTTCGAGGGCGACACCCTGGTGAACCGCATCGAGCTGAAGGG
CATCGACTTCAAGGAGGACGGCAACATCCTGGGGCACAAGCTGGAGTACAACTACAACAGCCACAAGGTC
TATATCACCGCCGACAAGCAGAAGAACGGCATCAAGGTGAACTTCAAGACCCGCCACAACATCGAGGACG
GCAGCGTGCAGCTCGCCGACCACTACCAGCAGAACACCCCCATCGGCGACGGCCCCGTGCTGCTGCCCGA
CAACCACTACCTGAGCACCCAGTCCAAGCTGAGCAAAGACCCCAACGAGAAGCGCGATCACATGGTCCTG
CTGGAGTTCGTGACCGCCGCCGGGATCACTCTCGGCATGGACGAGCTGTACAAGTCCGGAAGTGCTGGGA
GCGCAAGCGGAAGCGGAGGCTCCGGTGCCGAGAAGCGGCACACACGGGACTCCGAAGCCCAGCGGCTCCC
CGACTCCTTCAAGGACAGCCCCAGTAAGGGCCTTGGACCTTGCGGATGGATTTTGGTGGCGTTCTCATTC
TTATTCACCGTTATAACTTTCCCAATCTCAATATGGATGTGCATAAAGATTATAAAAGAGTATGAAAGAG
CCATCATCTTTAGATTGGGTCGCATTTTACAAGGAGGAGCCAAAGGACCTGGTTTGTTTTTTATTCTGCC
ATGCACTGACAGCTTCATCAAAGTGGACATGAGAACTATTTCATTTGATATTCCTCCTCAGGAGATCCTC
ACAAAGGATTCAGTGACAATTAGCGTGGATGGTGTGGTCTATTACCGCGTTCAGAATGCAACCCTGGCTG
TGGCAAATATCACCAACGCTGACTCAGCAACCCGTCTTTTGGCACAAACTACTCTGAGGAATGTTCTGGG
CACCAAGAATCTTTCTCAGATCCTCTCTGACAGAGAAGAAATTGCACACAACATGCAGTCTACTCTGGAT
GATGCCACTGATGCCTGGGGAATAAAGGTGGAGCGTGTGGAAATTAAGGATGTGAAACTACCTGTGCAGC
TCCAGAGAGCTATGGCTGCAGAAGCAGAAGCGTCCCGCGAGGCCCGCGCCAAGGTTATTGCAGCCGAAGG
AGAAATGAATGCATCCAGGGCTCTGAAAGAAGCCTCCATGGTCATCACTGAATCTCCTGCAGCCCTTCAG
CTCCGATACCTGCAGACACTGACCACCATTGCTGCTGAGAAAAACTCAACAATTGTCTTCCCTCTGCCCA
TAGATATGCTGCAAGGAATCATAGGGGCAAAACACAGCCATCTAGGCTAGGGATCCACCGGATCTAGATA
ACTGATCATAATCAGCCATACCACATTGT
