>Addgene plasmid #54261 | mEmerald-Stomatin-C-14 | addgene partial sequence | sequence record 92351 | EGFP-C 5'-CATGGTCCTGCTGGAGTTCGTG-3'
GACGAGCTGTACAAGTCCGGAAGTGCTGGGAGCGCAAGCGGAAGCGGAGGCTCCGGTGCCGAGAAGCGGC
ACACACGGGACTCCGAAGCCCAGCGGCTCCCCGACTCCTTCAAGGACAGCCCCAGTAAGGGCCTTGGACC
TTGCGGATGGATTTTGGTGGCGTTCTCATTCTTATTCACCGTTATAACTTTCCCAATCTCAATATGGATG
TGCATAAAGATTATAAAAGAGTATGAAAGAGCCATCATCTTTAGATTGGGTCGCATTTTACAAGGAGGAG
CCAAAGGACCTGGTTTGTTTTTTATTCTGCCATGCACTGACAGCTTCATCAAAGTGGACATGAGAACTAT
TTCATTTGATATTCCTCCTCAGGAGATCCTCACAAAGGATTCAGTGACAATTAGCGTGGATGGTGTGGTC
TATTACCGCGTTCAGAATGCAACCCTGGCTGTGGCAAATATCACCAACGCTGACTCAGCAACCCGTCTTT
TGGCACAAACTACTCTGAGGAATGTTCTGGGCACCAAGAATCTTTCTCAGATCCTCTCTGACAGAGAAGA
AATTGCACACAACATGCAGTCTACTCTGGATGATGCCACTGATGCCTGGGGAATAAAGGTGGAGCGTGTG
GAAATTAAGGATGTGAAACTACCTGTGCAGCTCCAGAGAGCTATGGCTGCAGAAGCAGAAGCGTCCCGCG
AGGCCCGCGCCAAGGTTATTGCAGCCGAAGGAGAAATGAATGCATCCAGGGCTCTGAAAGAAGCCTCCAT
GGTCATCACTGAATCTCCTGCAGCCCTTCAGCTCCGATACCTGCAGACACTGACCACCATTGCTGCTGAG
AAA
