[The description below was written by a language model from this plasmid's Addgene catalogue record.]
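Description:
mEmerald-Stomatin-C-14 is a mammalian expression plasmid built on the mEmerald-C1 backbone (about 4.75 kb without the insert) that encodes human stomatin (STOM, also known as BND7, EPB7 or EPB72) fused to the green fluorescent protein mEmerald. The fluorescent protein is supplied by the backbone and sits at the N terminus of the fusion, so stomatin is joined to its C-terminal end. The "C-14" in the name probably indicates this orientation and a 14-residue linker, although the record does not say so explicitly. Expression is driven by the CMV promoter, a strong constitutive promoter in most mammalian cell lines. The listed 3′ sequencing primer implies that an SV40 polyadenylation signal lies downstream of the insert. The plasmid is maintained in E. coli at high copy number under kanamycin selection, and it carries a neomycin resistance marker that allows G418 selection of stably transfected mammalian cells. The record gives the cloning method as unknown, and no feature table is provided, so the origins of replication and exact junctions are not documented here.

The construct serves as a fluorescent localization marker. Stomatin is a membrane-associated protein, and the depositor lists the fusion's localization as membrane, with mEmerald excitation at 487 nm and emission at 509 nm. This makes it compatible with standard GFP/FITC filter sets. Typical uses would be transient or stable transfection of cultured mammalian cells to visualise stomatin distribution and membrane labelling by live-cell or fixed-cell fluorescence microscopy, alone or alongside spectrally distinct markers.
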