Addgene plasmid #54261: mEmerald-Stomatin-C-14
Purpose: Localization: Membrane, Excitation: 487, Emission: 509
Depositing lab: Michael Davidson. Depositing organization: Florida State University, Tallahassee.
Backbone
  Vector backbone: mEmerald-C1
  Backbone size w/o insert (bp): 4750
  Vector type: Mammalian Expression
  Selectable markers: Neomycin (select with G418)
Growth in bacteria
  Bacterial resistance: Kanamycin, 50 μg/mL
  Growth temperature: 37°C
  Growth strain: DH5alpha
  Copy number: High Copy
Gene/Insert
  Gene/Insert name: Stomatin (alt name: NM_004099.4)
  Species: H. sapiens (human)
  Entrez Gene: STOM (a.k.a. BND7, EPB7, EPB72)
  Promoter: CMV
  Tag / fusion protein: mEmerald (N terminal on backbone)
  Cloning method: Unknown
  Sequencing primers: 5′ CMV-F; 3′ SV40pA-R
Terms and licenses: Academic/Nonprofit Terms; Industry Terms
Depositor comments: . Excitation = 487; Emission = 509. Localization data: Membrane
How to cite: mEmerald-Stomatin-C-14 was a gift from Michael Davidson (Addgene plasmid # 54261 ; http://n2t.net/addgene:54261 ; RRID:Addgene_54261)
